Addgene plasmid #138179: pFP.R267
Purpose: Expresses the split mCherry reporter interrupted by the gp41-1 intein (in cis)
Depositing lab: Baojun Wang. Depositing organization: University of Edinburgh. Publication: An expanded library of orthogonal split inteins enables modular multi-peptide assemblies. Pinto F, Thornton EL, Wang B. Nat Commun. 2020 Mar 23;11(1):1529. doi: 10.1038/s41467-020-15272-2. PubMed 32251274.
Backbone
  Vector backbone: pSB3T5
  Backbone manufacturer: BioBrick vector, IGEM registry
  Backbone size w/o insert (bp): 3252
  Total vector size (bp): 5596
  Vector type: Bacterial Expression, Synthetic Biology
Growth in bacteria
  Bacterial resistance: Tetracycline, 10 μg/mL
  Growth temperature: 37°C
  Growth strain: DH5alpha
  Copy number: Low Copy
Gene/Insert 1
  Gene/Insert name: araC
  Insert size (bp): 930
  Entrez Gene: araC (a.k.a. b0064, ECK0065)
  Promoter: iPC
  Cloning method: Gibson Cloning
  Sequencing primers: 5′ VF2 - TGCCACCTGACGTCTAAGAA
Gene/Insert 2
  Gene/Insert name: mCherryN(SGY).gp41-1.(SSS)mCherryC.H6
  Species: Synthetic
  Insert size (bp): 1122
  Promoter: P(araBAD)
  Tag / fusion protein: 6xHis (C terminal on insert)
  Cloning method: Gibson Cloning
  Sequencing primers: 5′ araC_F2 - AACCCACTGGTGATACCATTCG; 3′ VR - ATTACCGCCTTTGAGTGAGC
Terms and licenses: Academic/Nonprofit Terms; Industry Terms: Not Available to Industry
How to cite: pFP.R267 was a gift from Baojun Wang (Addgene plasmid # 138179 ; http://n2t.net/addgene:138179 ; RRID:Addgene_138179)
