[The description below was written by a language model from this plasmid's Addgene catalogue record and pLannotate feature annotations shown in this document.]
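Description:
pFP.R267 is a 5.6 kb bacterial expression plasmid built on the BioBrick vector pSB3T5 for synthetic biology work in E. coli. It replicates from the p15A origin, which is compatible with ColE1-type plasmids and is recorded here as low copy. Selection is by tetracycline, through a tet promoter driving the tetracycline efflux protein gene. The cloning region sits between the BioBrick prefix and suffix and is insulated by flanking transcription terminators (T3Te, tonB, his operon). The automated annotation also flags short fragments of β-lactamase, an RSF origin and a bom site. These appear to be backbone remnants or partial matches rather than functional elements, as tetracycline is the only resistance listed.

The payload is an arabinose-inducible reporter module. The araC regulator gene is transcribed in the opposite direction to the reporter, from a promoter the record calls iPC, and controls the adjacent araBAD promoter. That promoter drives a single open reading frame in which mCherry is split into N- and C-terminal parts, annotated as two separate mCherry fragments. The roughly 390 bp gap between them has no annotation and corresponds, according to the insert name, to the gp41-1 intein. The intein is flanked by junction residues SGY and SSS, and the protein ends in a C-terminal 6xHis tag.

Because the intein is encoded in cis within one polypeptide, fluorescence should depend on it excising itself and ligating the two mCherry halves into an intact protein. The construct therefore reports gp41-1 splicing activity at this mCherry split site, and the His tag could allow detection or purification of precursor and spliced products. It comes from a study characterising a library of orthogonal split inteins.
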