Features (pLannotate 1.2.2; 16 found; start..end, strand, type, name):
     48..77      -  terminator     T3Te terminator: phage T3 early transcription terminator
    124..145     +  misc_feature   BioBrick prefix: BioBrick prefix for parts that do not start with "ATG"
    146..1024    -  CDS            araC: L-arabinose regulatory protein; araC
   1051..1335    +  promoter       araBAD promoter: araBAD; promoter of the L-arabinose operon of E. coli; the araC regulatory gene is transcribed in the opposite direction (Guzman et al., 1995)
   1365..1841    +  CDS            mCherry (fragment): monomeric derivative of DsRed fluorescent protein (Shaner et al., 2004) mammalian codon-optimized
   2235..2465    +  CDS            mCherry (fragment): monomeric derivative of DsRed fluorescent protein (Shaner et al., 2004) mammalian codon-optimized
   2490..2510    +  misc_feature   BioBrick suffix: universal suffix for all parts
   2546..2577    +  terminator     tonB terminator: bidirectional E. coli tonB-P14 transcription terminator
   2624..2664    -  terminator     bacterial terminator (fragment): putative bacterial transcription terminator
   2677..2922    +  CDS            bla(M) (fragment): β-lactamase lacking the signal sequence; bla(M); allows cytosolic expression of β-lactamase
   3088..3632    +  rep_origin     p15A ori: Plasmids containing the medium-copy-number p15A origin of replication can be propagated in E. coli cells that contain a second plasmid with the ColE1 origin.
   3720..3775    +  rep_origin     RSF ori (fragment): Plasmids containing the RSF 1030 origin of replication can be propagated in E. coli cells that contain additional plasmids with compatible origins.
   3874..3900    -  misc_feature   bom (fragment): basis of mobility region from pBR322
   4248..4276    +  promoter       tet promoter: E. coli promoter for tetracycline efflux protein gene
   4324..5512    +  CDS            TcR (fragment): tetracycline efflux protein; tet; confers resistance to tetracycline
   5525..5584    +  terminator     his operon terminator: This putative transcriptin terminator from the E. coli his operon has a 2-bp deletion introduced during synthesis. Its efficiency has not been determined.
>Addgene plasmid #138179 | pFP.R267 | addgene full sequence | sequence record 273462 | Addgene NGS Result
TGCCACCTGACGTCTAAGAAAAGGAATATTCAGCAATTTGCCCGTGCCGAAGAAAGGCCCACCCGTGAAG
GTGAGCCAGTGAGTTGATTGCTACGTAATTAGTTAGTTAGCCCTTAGTGACTCGAATTCGCGGCCGCTTC
TAGAGTTATGACAACTTGACGGCTACATCATTCACTTTTTCTTCACAACCGGCACGGAACTCGCTCGGGC
TGGCCCCGGTGCATTTTTTAAATACCCGCGAGAAATAGAGTTGATCGTCAAAACCAACATTGCGACCGAC
GGTGGCGATAGGCATCCGGGTGGTGCTCAAAAGCAGCTTCGCCTGGCTGATACGTTGGTCCTCGCGCCAG
CTTAAGACGCTAATCCCTAACTGCTGGCGGAAAAGATGTGACAGACGCGACGGCGACAAGCAAACATGCT
GTGCGACGCTGGCGATATCAAAATTGCTGTCTGCCAGGTGATCGCTGATGTACTGACAAGCCTCGCGTAC
CCGATTATCCATCGGTGGATGGAGCGACTCGTTAATCGCTTCCATGCGCCGCAGTAACAATTGCTCAAGC
AGATTTATCGCCAGCAGCTCCGAATAGCGCCCTTCCCCTTGCCCGGCGTTAATGATTTGCCCAAACAGGT
CGCTGAAATGCGGCTGGTGCGCTTCATCCGGGCGAAAGAACCCCGTATTGGCAAATATTGACGGCCAGTT
AAGCCATTCATGCCAGTAGGCGCGCGGACGAAAGTAAACCCACTGGTGATACCATTCGCGAGCCTCCGGA
TGACGACCGTAGTGATGAATCTCTCCTGGCGGGAACAGCAAAATATCACCCGGTCGGCAAACAAATTCTC
GTCCCTGATTTTTCACCACCCCCTGACCGCGAATGGTGAGATTGAGAATATAACCTTTCATTCCCAGCGG
TCGGTCGATAAAAAAATCGAGATAACCGTTGGCCTCAATCGGCGTTAAACCCGCCACCAGATGGGCATTA
AACGAGTATCCCGGCAGCAGGGGATCATTTTGCGCTTCAGCCATACTTTTCATACTCCCGCCATTCAGAG
AAGAAACCAATTGTCCATATTGCATCAGACATTGCCGTCACTGCGTCTTTTACTGGCTCTTCTCGCTAAC
CAAACCGGTAACCCCGCTTATTAAAAGCATTCTGTAACAAAGCGGGACCAAAGCCATGACAAAAACGCGT
AACAAAAGTGTCTATAATCACGGCAGAAAAGTCCACATTGATTATTTGCACGGCGTCACACTTTGCTATG
CCATAGCATTTTTATCCATAAGATTAGCGGATCCTACCTGACGCTTTTTATCGCAACTCTCTACTGTTTC
TCCATTACTAGAGATTAAAGAGGAGAAATACTAGATGGTGAGCAAGGGCGAAGAAGACAACATGGCCATC
ATCAAGGAGTTCATGCGCTTCAAGGTGCACATGGAGGGCTCCGTGAACGGCCACGAGTTCGAGATCGAGG
GCGAGGGCGAGGGCCGCCCCTACGAGGGCACCCAGACCGCCAAGCTGAAGGTGACCAAGGGTGGCCCCCT
GCCCTTCGCCTGGGACATCCTGTCCCCTCAGTTCATGTACGGCTCCAAGGCCTACGTGAAGCACCCCGCC
GACATCCCCGACTACTTGAAGCTGTCCTTCCCCGAGGGCTTCAAGTGGGAGCGCGTGATGAACTTCGAGG
ACGGCGGCGTGGTGACCGTGACCCAGGACTCCTCCTTGCAGGACGGCGAGTTCATCTACAAGGTGAAGCT
GCGCGGCACCAACTTCCCCTCCGACGGCCCCGTAATGCAGAAGAAGACCATGGGCTGGGAGGCCTCCTCC
GAGCGGATGTACCCCGAGGACTCAGGATACTGTCTGGATCTGAAAACCCAGGTTCAGACACCGCAGGGTA
TGAAAGAAATTTCAAATATTCAGGTGGGTGATCTGGTTCTGAGCAATACCGGTTATAATGAAGTGCTGAA
TGTGTTTCCGAAAAGCAAAAAAAAAAGCTATAAAATCACCCTGGAAGATGGCAAAGAAATCATTTGTAGC
GAAGAACACCTGTTTCCGACCCAGACCGGTGAAATGAATATTAGCGGTGGTCTGAAAGAAGGTATGTGCC
TGTATGTTAAAGAAATGATGCTGAAAAAAATCCTGAAAATCGAGGAACTGGATGAACGCGAACTGATTGA
TATTGAAGTTAGCGGTAACCACCTGTTCTATGCCAATGATATTCTGACCCATAATTCTAGCAGTGGCGCC
CTGAAGGGCGAGATCAAGCAGAGGCTGAAGCTGAAGGACGGCGGCCACTACGACGCTGAGGTCAAGACCA
CCTACAAGGCCAAGAAGCCCGTGCAGCTGCCCGGCGCCTACAACGTCAACATCAAGTTGGACATCACCTC
CCACAACGAGGACTACACCATCGTGGAACAGTACGAACGCGCCGAGGGCCGCCACTCCACCGGCGGCATG
GACGAGCTGTACAAGCATCATCACCATCACCACTAATAATACTAGTAGCGGCCGCTGCAGGAGTCACTAA
GGGTTAGTTAGTTAGATTAGCAGAAAGTCAAAAGCCTCCGACCGGAGGCTTTTGACTAAAACTTCCCTTG
GGGTTATCATTGGGGCTCACTCAAAGGCGGTAATCAGATAAAAAAAATCCTTAGCTTTCGCTAAGGATGA
TTTCTGCTAGAGATGGAATAGACTGGATGGAGGCGGATAAAGTTGCAGGACCACTTCTGCGCTCGGCCCT
TCCGGCTGGCTGGTTTATTGCTGATAAATCTGGAGCCGGTGAGCGTGGGTCTCGCGGTATCATTGCAGCA
CTGGGGCCAGATGGTAAGCCCTCCCGTATCGTAGTTATCTACACGACGGGGAGTCAGGCAACTATGGATG
AACGAAATAGACAGATCGCTGAGATAGGTGCCTCACTGATTAAGCATTGGTAACTGTCAGACCAAGTTTA
CTCATATATACTTTAGATTGATTTAAAACTTCATTTTTAATTTAAAAGGATCTAGGTGAAGATCCTTTTT
GATAATCTCATGACCAAAATCCCTTAACGTGAGTTTTCGTTCCACTGAGCGTCAGACCCCTTAATAAGAT
GATCTTCTTGAGATCGTTTTGGTCTGCGCGTAATCTCTTGCTCTGAAAACGAAAAAACCGCCTTGCAGGG
CGGTTTTCGAAGGTTCTCTGAGCTACCAACTCTTTGAACCGAGGTAACTGGCTTGGAGGAGCGCAGTCAC
CAAAACTTGTCCTTTCAGTTTAGCCTTAACCGGCGCATGACTTCAAGACTAACTCCTCTAAATCAATTAC
CAGTGGCTGCTGCCAGTGGTGCTTTTGCATGTCTTTCCGGGTTGGACTCAAGACGATAGTTACCGGATAA
GGCGCAGCGGTCGGACTGAACGGGGGGTTCGTGCATACAGTCCAGCTTGGAGCGAACTGCCTACCCGGAA
CTGAGTGTCAGGCGTGGAATGAGACAAACGCGGCCATAACAGCGGAATGACACCGGTAAACCGAAAGGCA
GGAACAGGAGAGCGCACGAGGGAGCCGCCAGGGGGAAACGCCTGGTATCTTTATAGTCCTGTCGGGTTTC
GCCACCACTGATTTGAGCGTCAGATTTCGTGATGCTTGTCAGGGGGGCGGAGCCTATGGAAAAACGGCTT
TGCCGCGGCCCTCTCACTTCCCTGTTAAGTATCTTCCTGGCATCTTCCAGGAAATCTCCGCCCCGTTCGT
AAGCCATTTCCGCTCGCCGCAGTCGAACGACCGAGCGTAGCGAGTCAGTGAGCGAGGAAGCGGAATATAT
CCTGTATCACATATTCTGCTGACGCACCGGTGCAGCCTTTTTTCTCCTGCCACATGAAGCACTTCACTGA
CACCCTCATCAGTGCCAACATAGTAAGCCAGTATACACTCCGCTAGCGCTGAGGTCTGCCTCGTGAAGAA
GGTGTTGCTGACTCATACCAGGCCTGAATCGCCCCATCATCCAGCCAGAAAGTGAGGGAGCCACGGTTGA
TGAGAGCTTTGTTGTAGGTGGACCAGTTGGTGATTTTGAACTTTTGCTTTGCCACGGAACGGTCTGCGTT
GTCGGGAAGATGCGTGATCTGATCCTTCAACTCAGCAAAAGTTCGATTTATTCAACAAAGCCACGTTGTG
TCTCAAAATCTCTGATGTTACATTGCACAAGATAAAAATATATCATCATGAACAATAAAACTGTCTGCTT
ACATAAACAGTAATACAAGGGGTGTTTACTAGAGGAGATTCTCATGTTTGACAGCTTATCATCGATAAGC
TTTAATGCGGTAGTTTATCACAGTTAAATTGCTAACGCAGTCAGGCACCGTGTATGAAATCTAACAATGC
GCTCATCGTCATTCTCGGCACCGTCACCCTGGACGCTGTAGGCATAGGCTTGGTTATGCCGGTACTGCCG
GGCCTCTTGCGGGATATCGTCCATTCCGACAGTATTGCCAGTCACTATGGCGTGCTGCTTGCGCTCTATG
CGTTGATGCAATTTCTTTGCGCACCCGTTCTCGGAGCCCTGTCCGACCGCTTTGGCCGCCGTCCAGTCCT
GCTCGCTTCGCTCCTTGGAGCCACTATCGACTACGCGATCATGGCGACCACACCCGTCCTGTGGATTCTC
TACGCCGGACGCATCGTGGCGGGCATCACGGGTGCCACAGGTGCGGTTGCTGGTGCCTATATCGCCGACA
TCACCGATGGGGAAGATCGGGCTCGCCACTTCGGGCTCATGAGCGCTTGTTTCGGCGTGGGTATGGTGGC
AGGCCCCGTGGCCGGGGGACTGTTGGGTGCCATCTCCTTGCATGCACCATTCCTTGCGGCGGCGGTGCTC
AACGGCCTCAACCTCCTCCTGGGCTGCTTCCTTATGCAGGAATCGCATAAGGGAGAGCGCCGTCCGATGC
CCTTGCGTGCCTTCAATCCAGTCAGCTCCTTCCGGTGGGCGCGGGGCATGACTATCGTCGCCGCACTTAT
GACTGTTTTCTTTATCATGCAACTCGTAGGACAGGTTCCGGCAGCGCTCTGGGTCATTTTCGGCGAGGAC
CGCTTTCGCTGGAGCGCGACGATGATCGGCCTGTCGCTTGCGGTATTCGGAATCTTGCACGCCCTCGCTC
AAGCCTTCGTCACGGGCCCCGCCACCAAACGTTTCGGCGAGAAGCAGGCCATTATCGCGGGCATGGCGGC
CGACGCGCTGGGCTACGTCTTGCTGGCGTTCGCGACGCGCGGCTGGATGGCCTTCCCCATTATGATTCTT
CTCGCTTCCGGCGGCATCGGTATGCCCGCGTTGCAGGCCATGCTGTCCCGCCAAGTAGATGACGACCATC
AGGGACAGCTTCAAGGGTCGCTCGCGGCTCTTACCAGCCTCACTTCGATCATTGGACCGCTGATCGTCAC
GGCGATTTATGCCGCCTCGGCGAGCACATGGAACGGGTTGGCATGGATTGTAGGTGCCGCCCTTTACCTT
GTCTGCCTCCCCGCGTTGCGTCGCGGTGCATGGAGCCGGGCCACCTCGACCTAATAATACTAGCTCCGGC
AAAAAAACGGGCAAGGTGTCACCACCCTGCCCTTTTTCTTTAAAACCGAAAAGATTACTTCGCGTT
